>Addgene plasmid #14084 | pAKgfplux2 | addgene partial sequence | sequence record 20227 | T7 5'-TAATACGACTCACTATAGGG-3'
TCGCGGTATGGCATGATAGCGCCCGGAAGAGAGTCAATTCAGGGTGGTGAATGTGAAACCAGTAACGTTA
TACGATGTCGCAGAGTATGCCGGTGTCTCTTATCAGACCGTTTCCCGCGTGGTGAACCAGGCCAGCCACG
TTTCTGCGAAAACGCGGGAAAAAGTGGAAGCGGCGATGGCGGAGCTGAATTACATTCCCAACCGCGTGGC
ACAACAACTGGCGGGCAAACAGTCGTTGCTGATTGGCGTTGCCACCTCCAGTCTGGCCCTGCACGCGCCG
TCGCAAATTGTCGCGGCGATTAAATCTCGCGCCGATCAACTGGGTGCCAGCGTGGTGGTGTCGATGGTAG
AACGAAGCGGCGTCGAAGCCTGTAAAGCGGCGGTGCACAATCTTCTCGCGCAACGCGTCAGTGGGCTGAT
CATTAACTATCCGCTGGATGACCAGGATGCCATTGCTGTGGAAGCTGCCTGCACTAATGTTCCGGCGTTA
TTTCTTGATGTCTCTGACCAGACACCCATCAACAGTATTATTTTCTCCCATGAAGACGGTACGCGACTGG
GCGTGGAGCATCTGGTCGCATTGGGTCACCAGCAAATCGCGCTGTTAGCGGGCCCATTTAGTTCTGTCTC
GGCGCGTCTGCGTCTGGCTGGCTGGCATAAATATCT
