[The description below was written by a language model from this plasmid's Addgene catalogue record.]
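Description:
pAKgfplux2 is a bacterial expression plasmid built on the pAKgfp1 backbone (about 5.7 kb) and belongs to a set of broad-host-range fluorescence and bioluminescence vectors developed for Gram-negative bacteria. It is maintained at low copy number and selected with ampicillin. The record does not name the origin of replication or any mobilisation functions, so the basis of its broad host range cannot be stated from the catalogue fields alone, and no feature table is available to confirm the layout of individual elements.

The insert is a roughly 7 kb fragment carrying the bacterial luciferase operon luxCDABE together with the lacIq repressor gene, cloned between EcoRI and SacI sites that both remain intact. The lux operon encodes the luciferase subunits (luxA and luxB) plus the enzymes (luxC, luxD, luxE) that synthesise the fatty aldehyde substrate, so cells expressing it emit light without added substrate. lacIq is an overproducing allele of the Lac repressor and is generally included to keep lac-type promoters tightly repressed until induction, although the promoter driving the reporters here is not stated in the record. The plasmid and backbone names suggest that a gfp reporter is also carried, giving a combined fluorescent and bioluminescent readout, but this is inferred from the naming rather than listed explicitly.

Vectors of this kind are typically used to tag Gram-negative bacteria for detection and tracking by fluorescence and luminescence.
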