Addgene plasmid #14084: pAKgfplux2
Depositing lab: Attila Karsi. Depositing organization: Mississippi State University. Publication: Broad host range fluorescence and bioluminescence expression vectors for Gram-negative bacteria. Karsi A, Lawrence ML. Plasmid. 2007 May;57(3):286-95. doi: 10.1016/j.plasmid.2006.11.002 PubMed 17207855.
Backbone
  Vector backbone: pAKgfp1
  Backbone size w/o insert (bp): 5681
  Vector type: Bacterial Expression
Growth in bacteria
  Bacterial resistance: Ampicillin, 100 μg/mL
  Growth temperature: 37°C
  Growth strain: DH5alpha
  Copy number: Low Copy
Gene/Insert
  Gene/Insert name: Bacterial luciferase-lacIq repressor gene (alt name: luxCDABE-lacIq)
  Insert size (bp): 7032
  Cloning method: Restriction Enzyme; 5′ cloning site EcoR1 (not destroyed); 3′ cloning site SacI (not destroyed)
  Sequencing primers: 5′ n/a; 3′ T7
Terms and licenses: Academic/Nonprofit Terms; Industry Terms: Not Available to Industry
How to cite: pAKgfplux2 was a gift from Attila Karsi (Addgene plasmid # 14084 ; http://n2t.net/addgene:14084 ; RRID:Addgene_14084)
